>Addgene plasmid #230717 | AiP1796 - pAAV-AiE2537m-minBG-SYFP2-WPRE3-BGHpA | addgene full sequence | sequence record 466308 | Addgene NGS Result
CTCCTCCTTCCCGCCCCTCGTGGCTGCCTGAGCAGGTGGCCTTTCCGCTGGAAGCCAGGGATAAATGAGC
CAGCAGGCACAGGCCCAGCCCTGAGTGTGGGTCACTCCAGGCCAGGGGTCGTTCCCCGCCATACCGGAGC
TCGGGCTGGGCATAAAAGTCAGGGCAGAGCCATCTATTGCTTACATTTGCTTCTGGGATCCAGATCTTTC
GAAGCTAGCGCTACCGGTCGCCACCATGGTGAGCAAGGGCGAGGAGCTGTTCACCGGGGTGGTGCCCATC
CTGGTCGAGCTGGACGGCGACGTAAACGGCCACAAGTTCAGCGTGTCCGGCGAGGGCGAGGGCGATGCCA
CCTACGGCAAGCTGACCCTGAAGCTGATCTGCACCACCGGCAAGCTGCCCGTGCCCTGGCCCACCCTCGT
GACCACCCTGGGCTACGGCGTGCAGTGCTTCGCCCGCTACCCCGACCACATGAAGCAGCACGACTTCTTC
AAGTCCGCCATGCCCGAAGGCTACGTCCAGGAGCGCACCATCTTCTTCAAGGACGACGGCAACTACAAGA
CCCGCGCCGAGGTGAAGTTCGAGGGCGACACCCTGGTGAACCGCATCGAGCTGAAGGGCATCGACTTCAA
GGAGGACGGCAACATCCTGGGGCACAAGCTGGAGTACAACTACAACAGCCACAACGTCTATATCACCGCC
GACAAGCAGAAGAACGGCATCAAGGCCAACTTCAAGATCCGCCACAACATCGAGGACGGCGGCGTGCAGC
TCGCCGACCACTACCAGCAGAACACCCCCATCGGCGACGGCCCCGTGCTGCTGCCCGACAACCACTACCT
GAGCTACCAGTCCAAGCTGAGCAAAGACCCCAACGAGAAGCGCGATCACATGGTCCTGCTGGAGTTCGTG
ACCGCCGCCGGGATCACTCTCGGCATGGACGAGCTGTACAAGTAAGTCGACGGCGCGCCGCGGCCGCGAA
TTCGATATCATAATCAACCTCTGGATTACAAAATTTGTGAAAGATTGACTGGTATTCTTAACTATGTTGC
TCCTTTTACGCTATGTGGATACGCTGCTTTAATGCCTTTGTATCATGCTATTGCTTCCCGTATGGCTTTC
ATTTTCTCCTCCTTGTATAAATCCTGGTTAGTTCTTGCCACGGCGGAACTCATCGCCGCCTGCCTTGCCC
GCTGCTGGACAGGGGCTCGGCTGTTGGGCACTGACAATTCCGTGGCTCGAGAGATCTTCGACTGTGCCTT
CTAGTTGCCAGCCATCTGTTGTTTGCCCCTCCCCCGTGCCTTCCTTGACCCTGGAAGGTGCCACTCCCAC
TGTCCTTTCCTAATAAAATGAGGAAATTGCATCGCATTGTCTGAGTAGGTGTCATTCTATTCTGGGGGGT
GGGGTGGGGCAGGACAGCAAGGGGGAGGATTGGGAAGACAATAGCAGGCATGAGATCTCACGTGCGGACC
GAGCGGCCGCAGGAACCCCTAGTGATGGAGTTGGCCACTCCCTCTCTGCGCGCTCGCTCGCTCACTGAGG
CCGGGCGACCAAAGGTCGCCCGACGCCCGGGCTTTGCCCGGGCGGCCTCAGTGAGCGAGCGAGCGCGCAG
CTGCCTGCAGGGGCGCCTGATGCGGTATTTTCTCCTTACGCATCTGTGCGGTATTTCACACCGCATA
[95 nt withheld, positions 1678-1772]
T
[46 nt withheld, positions 1774-1819]
C
[141 nt withheld, positions 1821-1961]
CCTTTGACGTTGGAGTCCACGTTCTTT
[37 nt withheld, positions 1989-2025]
ACTCTATCTCGGGCTATTCTTTTGATTTATAAGGGATTTTGCCGATTTCGGTCTATTGGTTAAAAAATGA
GCTGATTTAACAAAAATTTAACGCGAATTTTAACAAAATATTAACGTTTACAATTTTATGGTGCACTCTC
AGTACAATCTGCTCTGATGCCGCATAGTTAAGCCAGCCCCGACACCCGCCAACACCCGCTGACGCGCCCT
GACGGGCTTGTCTGCTCCCGGCATCCGCTTACAGACAAGCTGTGACCGTCTCCGGGAGCTGCATGTGTCA
GAGGTTTTCACCGTCATCACCGAAACGCGCGAGACGAAAGGGCCTCGTGATACGCCTATTTTTATAGGTT
AATGTCATGATAATAATGGTTTCTTAGACGTCAGGTGGCACTTTTCGGGGAAATGTGCGCGGAACCCCTA
TTTGTTTATTTTTCTAAATACATTCAAATATGTATCCGCTCATGAGACAATAACCCTGATAAATGCTTCA
ATAATATTGAAAAAGGAAGAGTATGAGTATTCAACATTTCCGTGTCGCCCTTATTCCCTTTTTTGCGGCA
TTTTGCCTTCCTGTTTTTGCTCACCCAGAAACGCTGGTGAAAGTAAAAGATGCTGAAGATCAGTTGGGTG
CACGAGTGGGTTACATCGAACTGGATCTCAACAGCGGTAAGATCCTTGAGAGTTTTCGCCCCGAAGAACG
TTTTCCAATGATGAGCACTTTTAAAGTTCTGCTATGTGGCGCGGTATTATCCCGTATTGACGCCGGGCAA
GAGCAACTCGGTCGCCGCATACACTATTCTCAGAATGACTTGGTTGAGTACTCACCAGTCACAGAAAAGC
ATCTTACGGATGGCATGACAGTAAGAGAATTATGCAGTGCTGCCATAACCATGAGTGATAACACTGCGGC
CAACTTACTTCTGACAACGATCGGAGGACCGAAGGAGCTAACCGCTTTTTTGCACAACATGGGGGATCAT
GTAACTCGCCTTGATCGTTGGGAACCGGAGCTGAATGAAGCCATACCAAACGACGAGCGTGACACCACGA
TGCCTGTAGCAATGGCAACAACGTTGCGCAAACTATTAACTGGCGAACTACTTACTCTAGCTTCCCGGCA
ACAATTAATAGACTGGATGGAGGCGGATAAAGTTGCAGGACCACTTCTGCGCTCGGCCCTTCCGGCTGGC
TGGTTTATTGCTGATAAATCTGGAGCCGGTGAGCGTGGGTCTCGCGGTATCATTGCAGCACTGGGGCCAG
ATGGTAAGCCCTCCCGTATCGTAGTTATCTACACGACGGGGAGTCAGGCAACTATGGATGAACGAAATAG
ACAGATCGCTGAGATAGGTGCCTCACTGATTAAGCATTGGTAACTGTCAGACCAAGTTTACTCATATATA
CTTTAGATTGATTTAAAACTTCATTTTTAATTTAAAAGGATCTAGGTGAAGATCCTTTTTGATAATCTCA
TGACCAAAATCCCTTAACGTGAGTTTTCGTTCCACTGAGCGTCAGACCCCGTAGAAAAGATCAAAGGATC
TTCTTGAGATCCTTTTTTTCTGCGCGTAATCTGCTGCTTGCAAACAAAAAAACCACCGCTACCAGCGGTG
GTTTGTTTGCCGGATCAAGAGCTACCAACTCTTTTTCCGAAGGTAACTGGCTTCAGCAGAGCGCAGATAC
CAAATACTGTTCTTCTAGTGTAGCCGTAGTTAGGCCACCACTTCAAGAACTCTGTAGCACCGCCTACATA
CCTCGCTCTGCTAATCCTGTTACCAGTGGCTGCTGCCAGTGGCGATAAGTCGTGTCTTACCGGGTTGGAC
TCAAGACGATAGTTACCGGATAAGGCGCAGCGGTCGGGCTGAACGGGGGGTTCGTGCACACAGCCCAGCT
TGGAGCGAACGACCTACACCGAACTGAGATACCTACAGCGTGAGCTATGAGAAAGCGCCACGCTTCCCGA
AGGGAGAAAGGCGGACAGGTATCCGGTAAGCGGCAGGGTCGGAACAGGAGAGCGCACGAGGGAGCTTCCA
GGGGGAAACGCCTGGTATCTTTATAGTCCTGTCGGGTTTCGCCACCTCTGACTTGAGCGTCGATTTTTGT
GATGCTCGTCAGGGGGGCGGAGCCTATGGAAAAACGCCAGCAACGCGGCCTTTTTACGGTTCCTGGCCTT
TTGCTGGCCTTTTGCTCACATGTCCTGCAGGCAGCTGCGCGCTCGCTCGCTCACTGAGGCCGCCCGGGCG
TCGGGCGACCTTTGGTCGCCCGGCCTCAGTGAGCGAGCGAGCGCGCAGAGAGGGAGTGGCCAACTCCATC
ACTAGGGGTTCCTGCGGCCGCACGCGTTGTAAGAGTAATAATCGTAATGAGAGAAGTGTATGCTGAATGT
TCTAGACACACAGTTTTGTTCAAATTGCCCTATGATAAATGTTAAAATCTGTGGAGAAGTGTGAGCCATT
TCAATGACCCCAGGCCAGAGAGTCCCATTAGCAGCCCCCACCAGCAGAGTTCCCAGCCTTCCAGGCTTTG
TCGCTCCGAGATGGAGAGATTTCTTCCCACCAGCTGTGACCTCCTTCTCTCCCTTGCCCCCAGCACAAAG
CCATCCCAGGACAAGTCATGGACCAAATTGCCGAGCCTGTTTCTCTTGGCTCCCAGG
Features (pLannotate 1.2.2; 14 found; start..end, strand, type, name):
    236..952     +  CDS            SYFP2: SYFP2 is a basic (constitutively fluorescent) yellow fluorescent protein published in 2006, derived from Aequorea victoria. It is reported to be a very rapidly-maturing monomer with moderate acid sensitivity.
    992..1149    +  misc_feature   WPRE (fragment): woodchuck hepatitis virus posttranscriptional regulatory element
   1155..1235    +  misc_feature   WPRE (fragment): woodchuck hepatitis virus posttranscriptional regulatory element
   1252..1363    +  polyA_signal   bGH poly(A) signal: bovine growth hormone polyadenylation signal
   1481..1621    +  repeat_region  AAV2 ITR: inverted terminal repeat of adeno-associated virus serotype 2 inverted
   1626..1677    -  misc_feature   bom (fragment): basis of mobility region from pBR322
   1696..2151    +  rep_origin     f1 ori (sequence partly withheld): f1 bacteriophage origin of replication; arrow indicates direction of (+) strand synthesis
   2152..2201    -  misc_feature   bom (fragment): basis of mobility region from pBR322
   2303..2338    -  CDS            rop (fragment): Rop protein, which maintains plasmids at low copy number; rop
   2433..2537    +  promoter       AmpR promoter: bla
   2538..3398    +  CDS            AmpR: β-lactamase; bla; confers resistance to ampicillin, carbenicillin, and related antibiotics
   3569..4157    +  rep_origin     ori: high-copy-number ColE1/pMB1/pBR322/pUC origin of replication
   4230..4257    +  repeat_region  AAV2 ITR (fragment): inverted terminal repeat of adeno-associated virus serotype 2 inverted
   4286..4313    +  repeat_region  AAV2 ITR (fragment): inverted terminal repeat of adeno-associated virus serotype 2 inverted
