[The description below was written by a language model from this plasmid's Addgene catalogue record and pLannotate feature annotations shown in this document.]
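Description:
AiP1796 - pAAV-AiE2537m-minBG-SYFP2-WPRE3-BGHpA is an AAV transfer plasmid built on a pAAV2 backbone, intended for packaging a reporter genome into recombinant adeno-associated virus for delivery to brain tissue. In bacteria it is maintained by a high-copy ColE1/pUC-type origin and selected with ampicillin through the β-lactamase gene and its native promoter. An f1 phage origin and small remnants of pBR322 bom and rop sequences are also present in the backbone. The annotated sequence is 4,672 nt. One AAV2 inverted terminal repeat is detected in full downstream of the expression cassette, while the upstream repeat is annotated only as two short fragments. This may reflect the difficulty of sequencing or annotating these structured repeats rather than a true truncation, but the record does not settle the point.

The payload between the ITRs is an enhancer-driven reporter cassette. AiE2537m, a candidate enhancer sequence, sits upstream of the minimal beta-globin promoter (minBG), which has little activity on its own and so lets the enhancer determine where transcription occurs. Neither element is picked up by the automated annotation, but they are presumably in the unannotated stretch between the upstream ITR and the coding sequence. They drive SYFP2, a rapidly maturing monomeric yellow fluorescent protein derived from Aequorea victoria. Downstream are WPRE3, a shortened woodchuck hepatitis virus posttranscriptional element (annotated as two WPRE fragments) that boosts transcript expression while saving packaging space, and the bovine growth hormone polyadenylation signal. The construct is designed to label specific populations of brain cells with fluorescence after AAV delivery. The record does not state which cell types the enhancer targets.
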