Addgene plasmid #230717: AiP1796 - pAAV-AiE2537m-minBG-SYFP2-WPRE3-BGHpA
Purpose: AiE2537m is an enhancer sequence, designed to drive AAV-mediated transgene expression in specific populations of brain cells
Depositing lab: Allen Institute for Brain Science & Bosiljka Tasic. Depositing organization: Allen Institute. Publication: A suite of enhancer AAVs and transgenic mouse lines for genetic access to cortical cell types. Ben-Simon Y, Hooper M, Narayan S, Daigle TL, Dwivedi D, Way SW, Oster A, Stafford DA, Mich JK, Taormina MJ, Martinez RA, Opitz-Araya X, Roth JR, Alexander JR, Allen S, Amster A, Arbuckle J, Ayala A, Baker PM, Bakken TE, Barcelli T, Barta S, Bendrick J, Bertagnolli D, Bielstein C, Bishwakarma P, Bowlus J, Boyer G, Brouner K, Casian B, Casper T, Chakka AB, Chakrabarty R, Chance RK, Chavan S, Clark M, Colbert K, Collman F, Daniel S, Departee M, DiValentin P, Donadio N, Dotson N, Egdorf T, Fliss T, Gabitto M, Garcia J, Gary A, Gasperini M, Gloe J, Goldy J, Gore BB, Graybuck L, Greisman N, Haeseleer F, Halterman C, Haradon Z, Hastings SD, Helback O, Ho W, Hockemeyer D, Huang C, Huff S, Hunker A, Johansen N, Jones D, Juneau Z, Kalmbach B, Kannan M, Khem S, Kussick E, Kutsal R, Larsen R, Lee C, Lee AY, Leibly M, Lenz GH, Li S, Liang E, Lusk N, Madigan Z, Malloy J, Malone J, McCue R, Melchor J, Mollenkopf T, Moosman S, Morin E, Newman D, Ng L, Ngo K, Omstead V, Otto S, Oyama A, Pena N, Pham T, Phillips E, Pom CA, Potekhina L, Ransford S, Ray PL, Rette D, Reynoldson C, Rimorin C, Rocha D, Ruiz A, Sanchez REA, Sawyer L, Sedeno-Cortes A, Sevigny JP, Shapovalova N, Shepard N, Shulga L, Sigler AR, Siverts L, Soliman S, Somasundaram S, Staats B, Stewart K, Szelenyi E, Tieu M, Trader C, Tran A, van Velthoven CTJ, Walker M, Wang Y, Weed N, Wirthlin M, Wood T, Wynalda B, Yao Z, Zhou T, Ariza J, Dee N, Reding M, Ronellenfitch K, Mufti S, Sunkin SM, Smith KA, Esposito L, Waters J, Thyagarajan B, Yao S, Lein ES, Zeng H, Levi BP, Ngai J, Ting JT, Tasic B. Cell. 2025 May 16:S0092-8674(25)00513-6. doi: 10.1016/j.cell.2025.05.002. PubMed 40403729.
Backbone
  Vector backbone: pAAV2
  Vector type: AAV
Growth in bacteria
  Bacterial resistance: Ampicillin, 100 μg/mL
  Growth temperature: 37°C
  Growth strain: NEB Stable
  Copy number: High Copy
Gene/Insert
  Gene/Insert name: SYFP2
  Species: Synthetic
  Promoter: minBG
  Cloning method: Gibson Cloning
Terms and licenses: Academic/Nonprofit Terms; Industry Terms: Not Available to Industry
How to cite: AiP1796 - pAAV-AiE2537m-minBG-SYFP2-WPRE3-BGHpA was a gift from Allen Institute for Brain Science & Bosiljka Tasic (Addgene plasmid # 230717 ; http://n2t.net/addgene:230717 ; RRID:Addgene_230717)
